Addgene plasmid #205679: LHAPAW
Purpose: shRNAmir backbone for RNA interference, with Ametrine reporter
Depositing lab: Dapeng Wang. Depositing organization: Shandong Medical and Pharmaceutical University. Publication: miR-AB, a miRNA-based shRNA viral toolkit for multicolor-barcoded multiplex RNAi at a single-cell level. Wang D, Xiu J, Zhao J, Luo J. EMBO Rep. 2022 Apr 5;23(4):e53691. doi: 10.15252/embr.202153691. Epub 2022 Feb 24. PubMed 35201651.
Backbone
  Vector backbone: pLVX-Puro
  Backbone manufacturer: Clontech
  Vector type: Lentiviral
Growth in bacteria
  Bacterial resistance: Ampicillin, 100 μg/mL
  Growth temperature: 37°C
  Growth strain: NEB Stable
  Copy number: High Copy
Gene/Insert
  Gene/Insert name: miR-AB
  Species: Synthetic
  Promoter: EH
  Cloning method: Restriction Enzyme; 5′ cloning site BamHI (unknown if destroyed); 3′ cloning site ApaI (unknown if destroyed)
  Sequencing primers: 3′ PGK Reverse: GCCAGAGGCCACTTGTGTAG
Terms and licenses: Academic/Nonprofit Terms; Industry Terms: Not Available to Industry
How to cite: LHAPAW was a gift from Dapeng Wang (Addgene plasmid # 205679 ; http://n2t.net/addgene:205679 ; RRID:Addgene_205679)
