[The description below was written by a language model from this plasmid's Addgene catalogue record and pLannotate feature annotations shown in this document.]
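Description:
LHAPAW is an HIV-1-based lentiviral vector built on the pLVX-Puro backbone that serves as an empty shRNAmir (microRNA-embedded shRNA) backbone for RNA interference, carrying an Ametrine fluorescent reporter. In bacteria it is maintained through a high-copy ColE1/pUC-type origin and selected with ampicillin via the β-lactamase gene. Remnants of a lac promoter/operator region and an SV40 poly(A) signal lie in the plasmid backbone outside the viral unit.

The viral portion is flanked by HIV-1 LTR sequences, with nef-derived fragments annotated just upstream of each. It contains the Ψ packaging signal with an adjoining gag fragment, the Rev response element for Rev-dependent nuclear export of the genomic RNA, and the cPPT/CTS element, which aids nuclear import of the reverse-transcribed genome. The catalogue lists the insert promoter as "EH". This matches the annotated EF-1α core promoter fused directly to a truncated HTLV-1 LTR segment, a common hybrid arrangement for strong constitutive Pol II transcription. Downstream sits the synthetic miR-AB cassette. The feature table annotates only its 3′ miR-30a flanking sequence, and roughly 900 nt between the promoter and that flank is unannotated, so the record does not state what occupies this stretch. In this type of design, an shRNA stem placed within microRNA flanks is processed by the endogenous miRNA pathway.

A separate mouse PGK promoter drives mAmetrine1.1, a violet-excitable yellow fluorescent protein with a large Stokes shift. It is followed by a WPRE, which enhances transcript expression. No puromycin resistance gene is annotated, so the reporter appears to take the place of the parental selection marker. The vector belongs to a toolkit for colour-barcoded multiplex RNAi, in which distinct fluorescent reporters identify the knockdown construct carried by each transduced cell.
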