Features (pLannotate 1.2.2; 23 found; start..end, strand, type, name):
    376..633     +  LTR            5' LTR (truncated): truncated 5' long terminal repeat (LTR) from HIV-1
    680..805     +  misc_feature   HIV-1 Ψ: packaging signal of human immunodeficiency virus type 1
    789..1127    +  CDS            HIV-1 gag (fragment): gag protein from human immunodeficiency virus 1; gag
   1302..1535    +  misc_feature   RRE: The Rev response element (RRE) of HIV-1 allows for Rev-dependent mRNA export from the nucleus to the cytoplasm.
   1912..2012    +  CDS            Rev (fragment): human immunodeficiency virus 1 (HIV-1) Rev protein; rev; enhances nuclear export of unspliced and incompletely spliced viral mRNAs
   2027..2142    +  misc_feature   cPPT/CTS: central polypurine tract and central termination sequence of HIV-1 (lacking the first T)
   2184..2395    +  promoter       EF-1α core promoter: core promoter for human elongation factor EF-1α
   2395..2662    +  LTR            5' LTR (truncated): truncated 5' long terminal repeat (LTR) from human T-cell leukemia virus (HTLV) type 1
   3607..3730    +  ncRNA          3' miR-30a: sequence downstream of the 71-nt precursor of the human miR-30a microRNA (Zeng et al., 2002) miRNA
   3744..4243    +  promoter       PGK promoter: mouse phosphoglycerate kinase 1 promoter
   4261..4980    +  CDS            mAmetrine1.1: photostable yellow fluorescent protein with a large Stokes shift, excitable with violet light (Ai et al., 2008)
   4989..5576    +  misc_feature   WPRE: woodchuck hepatitis virus posttranscriptional regulatory element
   5590..5988    +  CDS            nef (fragment): NEF_HV1BR - Experimental evidence at protein level: Swiss-Prot protein existence level 1. Extracellular Nef protein targets CD4(+) T-lymphocytes for apoptosis by interacting with CXCR4 surface receptors (PubMed:14990729). From Human immunodeficiency virus type 1 group M subtype B (isolate BRU/LAI) (HIV-1).
   6036..6293    +  LTR            5' LTR (truncated): truncated 5' long terminal repeat (LTR) from HIV-1
   6446..6462    -  protein_bind   lac operator: The lac repressor binds to the lac operator to inhibit transcription in E. coli. This inhibition can be relieved by adding lactose or isopropyl-β-D-thiogalactopyranoside (IPTG). lac repressor encoded by lacI
   6470..6500    -  promoter       lac promoter: promoter for the E. coli lac operon
   6515..6536    -  protein_bind   CAP binding site: CAP binding activates transcription in the presence of cAMP. E. coli catabolite activator protein
   6549..6641    -  CDS            lacI (fragment): lac repressor; lacI; The lac repressor binds to the lac operator to inhibit transcription in E. coli. This inhibition can be relieved by adding lactose or isopropyl-β-D-thiogalactopyranoside (IPTG).
   6824..7412    -  rep_origin     ori: high-copy-number ColE1/pMB1/pBR322/pUC origin of replication
   7583..8443    -  CDS            AmpR: β-lactamase; bla; confers resistance to ampicillin, carbenicillin, and related antibiotics
   8444..8548    -  promoter       AmpR promoter: bla
   8596..8730    +  polyA_signal   SV40 poly(A) signal: SV40 polyadenylation signal
   8897..328     +  CDS            nef (fragment) (across the origin): NEF_HV1BR - Experimental evidence at protein level: Swiss-Prot protein existence level 1. Extracellular Nef protein targets CD4(+) T-lymphocytes for apoptosis by interacting with CXCR4 surface receptors (PubMed:14990729). From Human immunodeficiency virus type 1 group M subtype B (isolate BRU/LAI) (HIV-1).
>Addgene plasmid #205679 | LHAPAW | addgene full sequence | sequence record 430325 | Addgene NGS Result
GGAAGGGCTAATTCACTCCCAAAGAAGACAAGATATCCTTGATCTGTGGATCTACCACACACAAGGCTAC
TTCCCTGATTAGCAGAACTACACACCAGGGCCAGGGGTCAGATATCCACTGACCTTTGGATGGTGCTACA
AGCTAGTACCAGTTGAGCCAGATAAGGTAGAAGAGGCCAATAAAGGAGAGAACACCAGCTTGTTACACCC
TGTGAGCCTGCATGGGATGGATGACCCGGAGAGAGAAGTGTTAGAGTGGAGGTTTGACAGCCGCCTAGCA
TTTCATCACGTGGCCCGAGAGCTGCATCCGGAGTACTTCAAGAACTGCTGATATCGAGCTTGCTACAAGG
GACTTTCCGCTGGGGACTTTCCAGGGAGGCGTGGCCTGGGCGGGACTGGGGAGTGGCGAGCCCTCAGATC
CTGCATATAAGCAGCTGCTTTTTGCCTGTACTGGGTCTCTCTGGTTAGACCAGATCTGAGCCTGGGAGCT
CTCTGGCTAACTAGGGAACCCACTGCTTAAGCCTCAATAAAGCTTGCCTTGAGTGCTTCAAGTAGTGTGT
GCCCGTCTGTTGTGTGACTCTGGTAACTAGAGATCCCTCAGACCCTTTTAGTCAGTGTGGAAAATCTCTA
GCAGTGGCGCCCGAACAGGGACTTGAAAGCGAAAGGGAAACCAGAGGAGCTCTCTCGACGCAGGACTCGG
CTTGCTGAAGCGCGCACGGCAAGAGGCGAGGGGCGGCGACTGGTGAGTACGCCAAAAATTTTGACTAGCG
GAGGCTAGAAGGAGAGAGATGGGTGCGAGAGCGTCAGTATTAAGCGGGGGAGAATTAGATCGCGATGGGA
AAAAATTCGGTTAAGGCCAGGGGGAAAGAAAAAATATAAATTAAAACATATAGTATGGGCAAGCAGGGAG
CTAGAACGATTCGCAGTTAATCCTGGCCTGTTAGAAACATCAGAAGGCTGTAGACAAATACTGGGACAGC
TACAACCATCCCTTCAGACAGGATCAGAAGAACTTAGATCATTATATAATACAGTAGCAACCCTCTATTG
TGTGCATCAAAGGATAGAGATAAAAGACACCAAGGAAGCTTTAGACAAGATAGAGGAAGAGCAAAACAAA
AGTAAGACCACCGCACAGCAAGCGGCCGGCCGCTGATCTTCAGACCTGGAGGAGGAGATATGAGGGACAA
TTGGAGAAGTGAATTATATAAATATAAAGTAGTAAAAATTGAACCATTAGGAGTAGCACCCACCAAGGCA
AAGAGAAGAGTGGTGCAGAGAGAAAAAAGAGCAGTGGGAATAGGAGCTTTGTTCCTTGGGTTCTTGGGAG
CAGCAGGAAGCACTATGGGCGCAGCGTCAATGACGCTGACGGTACAGGCCAGACAATTATTGTCTGGTAT
AGTGCAGCAGCAGAACAATTTGCTGAGGGCTATTGAGGCGCAACAGCATCTGTTGCAACTCACAGTCTGG
GGCATCAAGCAGCTCCAGGCAAGAATCCTGGCTGTGGAAAGATACCTAAAGGATCAACAGCTCCTGGGGA
TTTGGGGTTGCTCTGGAAAACTCATTTGCACCACTGCTGTGCCTTGGAATGCTAGTTGGAGTAATAAATC
TCTGGAACAGATTTGGAATCACACGACCTGGATGGAGTGGGACAGAGAAATTAACAATTACACAAGCTTA
ATACACTCCTTAATTGAAGAATCGCAAAACCAGCAAGAAAAGAATGAACAAGAATTATTGGAATTAGATA
AATGGGCAAGTTTGTGGAATTGGTTTAACATAACAAATTGGCTGTGGTATATAAAATTATTCATAATGAT
AGTAGGAGGCTTGGTAGGTTTAAGAATAGTTTTTGCTGTACTTTCTATAGTGAATAGAGTTAGGCAGGGA
TATTCACCATTATCGTTTCAGACCCACCTCCCAACCCCGAGGGGACCCGACAGGCCCGAAGGAATAGAAG
AAGAAGGTGGAGAGAGAGACAGAGACAGATCCATTCGATTAGTGAACGGATCTCGACGGTATCGCCTTTA
AAAGAAAAGGGGGGATTGGGGGGTACAGTGCAGGGGAAAGAATAGTAGACATAATAGCAACAGACATACA
AACTAAAGAATTACAAAAACAAATTACAAAAATTCAAAATTTTCGGGTTTATTACAGGGACAGCAGAGAT
CCAGTTTATCGATGGGCAGAGCGCACATCGCCCACAGTCCCCGAGAAGTTGGGGGGAGGGGTCGGCAATT
GAACCGGAGCCTAGAGAAGGTGGCGCGGGGTAAACTGGGAAAGTGATGTCGTGTACTGGCTCCGCCTTTT
TCCCGAGGGTGGGGGAGAACCGTATATAAGTGCAGTAGTCGCCGTGAACGTTCTTTTTCGCAACGGGTTT
GCCGCCAGAACACAGGGCTCGCATCTCTCCTTCACGCGCCCGCCGCCTTACCTGAGGCCGCCATCCACGC
CGGTTGAGTCGCGTTCTGCCGCCTCCCGCCTGTGGTGCCTCCTGAACTACGTCCGCCGTCTAGGTAAGTT
TAGAGCTCAGGTCGAGACCGGGCCTTTGTCCGGCGCTCCCTTGGAGCCTACCTAGACTCAGCCGGCTCTC
CACGCTTTGCCTGACCCTGCTTGCTCAACTCTACGTCTTTGTTTCGTTTTCTGTTCTGCGCCGTTACAGA
TCAGCGCTTCGACTAGGGATAACAGGGTAATTGTTTGAATGAGGCTTCAGTACTTTACAGAATCGTTGCC
TGCACATCTTGGAAACACTTGCTGGGATTACTTCGACTTCTTAACCCAACAGAAGGCTCGAGAAGGTATA
TTGCTGTTGACAGGATCCACATTAACAACTTTAAGTCCAGCAATTTGAGTTAAGGGTGTTGCTCTCAATG
ATTTCACTAATGGTTCAATTTTTAATTTCTTTTCTTCTGGTTCAAAATTCAAGTTTCAAGTGAAAGTGTA
ATATGCACCCATTTCTTTCAATAAATCTTCTAAATAGTCCACTAATGTTTTATTTTGTTTTTTACAAAAT
CAAGCAGCCTCTGCTATCAATATAGAACCTTGTATTCCATCTTTATCTCTAGCTGAGTCATCAATTACAT
ATCCATAACTTTCTTCATAAGCAAAAACAAAATTTAATCCGTTATCTTCTTCTTTAGCAATTTCTCTACC
CATTCATTTCAATCCAGTTAAAGTTTTTACAATCTTAACTCCATATTTTTCCTGAGCGATTCTATCACCC
AAATCACTTGTTACAAAACTTGAATATAGAGCCGGATTTTTTGGAATGCTATTTAAGCGTTTTAGATTTG
ATAATTTTCAATCAATTAAAATTGGTCCTGTTTGATTTCCATCTAATCTTACAAAATGACCATCATGTTT
TATTGCCATTCCAAATCTGTCAGCATCTGGGTCATTCATAATAATAATATCTGCATCATGTTTAATACCA
TATTCAAGCGGTATTTTTCATGCAGGATCAAATTCTGGATTTGGATTTACAACATTTTTCAATGTTTCAT
CTTCAAATGCACGATCTTCACCCTCAATAACGTTATATCCTGATTCACGTAATCTTTTTGGGGTAAATTT
AGTTCCTGTTCCATTAACTGCGCTAAAAATAGGGCCCTGCCTCGGACTTCAAGGGGCTAGAATTCGAGCA
ATTATCTTGTTTACTAAAACTGAATACCTTGCTATCTCTTTGATACATTTTTACAAAGCTGAATTAAAAT
GGTATAAATTAAATCACTTTTTTCAATTCTACCGGGTAGGGGAGGCGCTTTTCCCAAGGCAGTCTGGAGC
ATGCGCTTTAGCAGCCCCGCTGGGCACTTGGCGCTACACAAGTGGCCTCTGGCCTCGCACACATTCCACA
TCCACCGGTAGGCGCCAACCGGCTCCGTTCTTTGGTGGCCCCTTCGCGCCACCTTCTACTCCTCCCCTAG
TCAGGAAGTTCCCCCCCGCCCCGCAGCTCGCGTCGTGCAGGACGTGACAAATGGAAGTAGCACGTCTCAC
TAGTCTCGTGCAGATGGACAGCACCGCTGAGCAATGGAAGCGGGTAGGCCTTTGGGGCAGCGGCCAATAG
CAGCTTTGCTCCTTCGCTTTCTGGGCTCAGAGGCTGGGAAGGGGTGGGTCCGGGGGCGGGCTCAGGGGCG
GGCTCAGGGGCGGGGCGGGCGCCCGAAGGTCCTCCGGAGGCCCGGCATTCTGCACGCTTCAAAAGCGCAC
GTCTGCCGCGCTGTTCTCCTCTTCCTCATCTCCGGGCCTTTCGACCTTTAATTAACCACCATGGTGAGCA
AGGGCGAGGAGCTGTTCACCGGGGTGGTGCCCATCCTGGTCGAGCTGGACGGCGACGTAAACGGCCACAG
GTTCAGCGTGCGCGGCGAGGGCGAGGGCGATGCCACCAACGGCAAGCTGACCCTGAAGTTCATCTGCACC
TCCGGCGAGCTGCCCGTGCCCTGGCCCACCCTCGTGACCACCCTGTCTTACGGCGTGCAGTGCTTCGCCC
GCTACCCCGACCACATGAAGCAGCACGACTTCTTCAAGTCCGCCATGCCCGAAGGCTACGTCCAGGAGCG
CACCATCTCCTTCAAGGACGACGGCAGCTACAGGACCCGCGCCGAGGTGAAGTTCGAGGGCGACACCCTG
GTGAACCGCATCGAGCTGAAGGGCATCGACTTCAAGGAGGACGGCAACATCCTGGGGCACAAGCTGGAGT
ACAACATGAACGCTTGGGACGCTTATATCACGGCCGACAAGCAGAAGAACGGCATCAAAGCGAACTTCAA
GATCGAGCACAACGTCAAGGACGGCGGCGTGCAGCTCGCCGACGCTTACCAGCAGAACACCCCCATCGGC
GACGGCTCCGTGCTGCTGCCTGACAACCACTACCTGAGCTTCCAGAGCAAGCTGTTCAAAGACCCCAACG
AGCAGCGCGATCACATGGTCCTGCTGGAGTTCGTTACCGCCGCCGGGATAACTCCCGGCATGGACGAGCT
GTACAAGTAAGTTTAAACATCAACCTCTGGATTACAAAATTTGTGAAAGATTGACTGGTATTCTTAACTA
TGTTGCTCCTTTTACGCTATGTGGATACGCTGCTTTAATGCCTTTGTATCATGCTATTGCTTCCCGTATG
GCTTTCATTTTCTCCTCCTTGTATAAATCCTGGTTGCTGTCTCTTTATGAGGAGTTGTGGCCCGTTGTCA
GGCAACGTGGCGTGGTGTGCACTGTGTTTGCTGACGCAACCCCCACTGGTTGGGGCATTGCCACCACCTG
TCAGCTCCTTTCCGGGACTTTCGCTTTCCCCCTCCCTATTGCCACGGCGGAACTCATCGCCGCCTGCCTT
GCCCGCTGCTGGACAGGGGCTCGGCTGTTGGGCACTGACAATTCCGTGGTGTTGTCGGGGAAGCTGACGT
CCTTTCCATGGCTGCTCGCCTGTGTTGCCACCTGGATTCTGCGCGGGACGTCCTTCTGCTACGTCCCTTC
GGCCCTCAATCCAGCGGACCTTCCTTCCCGCGGCCTGCTGCCGGCTCTGCGGCCTCTTCCGCGTCTTCGC
CTTCGCCCTCAGACGAGTCGGATCTCCCTTTGGGCCGCCTCCCCGCCTGGCCTGCAGGGGTACCTTTAAG
ACCAATGACTTACAAGGCAGCTGTAGATCTTAGCCACTTTTTAAAAGAAAAGAGGGGACTGGAAGGGCTA
ATTCACTCCCAACGAAGACAAGATATCCTTGATCTGTGGATCTACCACACACAAGGCTACTTCCCTGATT
AGCAGAACTACACACCAGGGCCAGGGGTCAGATATCCACTGACCTTTGGATGGTGCTACAAGCTAGTACC
AGTTGAGCCAGATAAGGTAGAAGAGGCCAATAAAGGAGAGAACACCAGCTTGTTACACCCTGTGAGCCTG
CATGGGATGGATGACCCGGAGAGAGAAGTGTTAGAGTGGAGGTTTGACAGCCGCCTAGCATTTCATCACG
TGGCCCGAGAGCTGCATCCGGAGTACTTCAAGAACTGCTGATATCGAGCTTGCTACAAGGGACTTTCCGC
TGGGGACTTTCCAGGGAGGCGTGGCCTGGGCGGGACTGGGGAGTGGCGAGCCCTCAGATCCTGCATATAA
GCAGCTGCTTTTTGCCTGTACTGGGTCTCTCTGGTTAGACCAGATCTGAGCCTGGGAGCTCTCTGGCTAA
CTAGGGAACCCACTGCTTAAGCCTCAATAAAGCTTGCCTTGAGTGCTTCAAGTAGTGTGTGCCCGTCTGT
TGTGTGACTCTGGTAACTAGAGATCCCTCAGACCCTTTTAGTCAGTGTGGAAAATCTCTAGCAGTAGTAG
TTCATGTCATCTTATTATTCAGTATTTATAACTTGCAAAGAAATGAATATCAGAGAGTGAGAGGCCTTGA
CATTGCTAGCGTTTTACCGTCGACCTCTAGCTAGAGCTTGGCGTAATCATGGTCATAGCTGTTTCCTGTG
TGAAATTGTTATCCGCTCACAATTCCACACAACATACGAGCCGGAAGCATAAAGTGTAAAGCCTGGGGTG
CCTAATGAGTGAGCTAACTCACATTAATTGCGTTGCGCTCACTGCCCGCTTTCCAGTCGGGAAACCTGTC
GTGCCAGCTGCATTAATGAATCGGCCAACGCGCGGGGAGAGGCGGTTTGCGTATTGGGCGCTCTTCCGCT
TCCTCGCTCACTGACTCGCTGCGCTCGGTCGTTCGGCTGCGGCGAGCGGTATCAGCTCACTCAAAGGCGG
TAATACGGTTATCCACAGAATCAGGGGATAACGCAGGAAAGAACATGTGAGCAAAAGGCCAGCAAAAGGC
CAGGAACCGTAAAAAGGCCGCGTTGCTGGCGTTTTTCCATAGGCTCCGCCCCCCTGACGAGCATCACAAA
AATCGACGCTCAAGTCAGAGGTGGCGAAACCCGACAGGACTATAAAGATACCAGGCGTTTCCCCCTGGAA
GCTCCCTCGTGCGCTCTCCTGTTCCGACCCTGCCGCTTACCGGATACCTGTCCGCCTTTCTCCCTTCGGG
AAGCGTGGCGCTTTCTCATAGCTCACGCTGTAGGTATCTCAGTTCGGTGTAGGTCGTTCGCTCCAAGCTG
GGCTGTGTGCACGAACCCCCCGTTCAGCCCGACCGCTGCGCCTTATCCGGTAACTATCGTCTTGAGTCCA
ACCCGGTAAGACACGACTTATCGCCACTGGCAGCAGCCACTGGTAACAGGATTAGCAGAGCGAGGTATGT
AGGCGGTGCTACAGAGTTCTTGAAGTGGTGGCCTAACTACGGCTACACTAGAAGAACAGTATTTGGTATC
TGCGCTCTGCTGAAGCCAGTTACCTTCGGAAAAAGAGTTGGTAGCTCTTGATCCGGCAAACAAACCACCG
CTGGTAGCGGTGGTTTTTTTGTTTGCAAGCAGCAGATTACGCGCAGAAAAAAAGGATCTCAAGAAGATCC
TTTGATCTTTTCTACGGGGTCTGACGCTCAGTGGAACGAAAACTCACGTTAAGGGATTTTGGTCATGAGA
TTATCAAAAAGGATCTTCACCTAGATCCTTTTAAATTAAAAATGAAGTTTTAAATCAATCTAAAGTATAT
ATGAGTAAACTTGGTCTGACAGTTACCAATGCTTAATCAGTGAGGCACCTATCTCAGCGATCTGTCTATT
TCGTTCATCCATAGTTGCCTGACTCCCCGTCGTGTAGATAACTACGATACGGGAGGGCTTACCATCTGGC
CCCAGTGCTGCAATGATACCGCGAGACCCACGCTCACCGGCTCCAGATTTATCAGCAATAAACCAGCCAG
CCGGAAGGGCCGAGCGCAGAAGTGGTCCTGCAACTTTATCCGCCTCCATCCAGTCTATTAATTGTTGCCG
GGAAGCTAGAGTAAGTAGTTCGCCAGTTAATAGTTTGCGCAACGTTGTTGCCATTGCTACAGGCATCGTG
GTGTCACGCTCGTCGTTTGGTATGGCTTCATTCAGCTCCGGTTCCCAACGATCAAGGCGAGTTACATGAT
CCCCCATGTTGTGCAAAAAAGCGGTTAGCTCCTTCGGTCCTCCGATCGTTGTCAGAAGTAAGTTGGCCGC
AGTGTTATCACTCATGGTTATGGCAGCACTGCATAATTCTCTTACTGTCATGCCATCCGTAAGATGCTTT
TCTGTGACTGGTGAGTACTCAACCAAGTCATTCTGAGAATAGTGTATGCGGCGACCGAGTTGCTCTTGCC
CGGCGTCAATACGGGATAATACCGCGCCACATAGCAGAACTTTAAAAGTGCTCATCATTGGAAAACGTTC
TTCGGGGCGAAAACTCTCAAGGATCTTACCGCTGTTGAGATCCAGTTCGATGTAACCCACTCGTGCACCC
AACTGATCTTCAGCATCTTTTACTTTCACCAGCGTTTCTGGGTGAGCAAAAACAGGAAGGCAAAATGCCG
CAAAAAAGGGAATAAGGGCGACACGGAAATGTTGAATACTCATACTCTTCCTTTTTCAATATTATTGAAG
CATTTATCAGGGTTATTGTCTCATGAGCGGATACATATTTGAATGTATTTAGAAAAATAAACAAATAGGG
GTTCCGCGCACATTTCCCCGAAAAGTGCCACCTGACGTCGACGGATCGGGAGATCAACTTGTTTATTGCA
GCTTATAATGGTTACAAATAAAGCAATAGCATCACAAATTTCACAAATAAAGCATTTTTTTCACTGCATT
CTAGTTGTGGTTTGTCCAAACTCATCAATGTATCTTATCATGTCTGGATCAACTGGATAACTCAAGCTAA
CCAAAATCATCCCAAACTTCCCACCCCATACCCTATTACCACTGCCAATTACCTGTGGTTTCATTTACTC
TAAACCTGTGATTCCTCTGAATTATTTTCATTTTAAAGAAATTGTATTTGTTAAATATGTACTACAAACT
TAGTAGTT
